>Addgene plasmid #11655 | pPRIME-TET-GFP-recipient | depositor full sequence | sequence record 7001 | Author sequence
GTCGACGGATCGGGAGATCTCCCGATCCCCTATGGTGCACTCTCAGTACAATCTGCTCTGATGCCGCATA
GTTAAGCCAGTATCTGCTCCCTGCTTGTGTGTTGGAGGTCGCTGAGTAGTGCGCGAGCAAAATTTAAGCT
ACAACAAGGCAAGGCTTGACCGACAATTGCATGAAGAATCTGCTTAGGGTTAGGCGTTTTGCGCTGCTTC
GCGATGTACGGGCCAGATATACGCGTTGACATTGATTATTGACTAGTTATTAATAGTAATCAATTACGGG
GTCATTAGTTCATAGCCCATATATGGAGTTCCGCGTTACATAACTTACGGTAAATGGCCCGCCTGGCTGA
CCGCCCAACGACCCCCGCCCATTGACGTCAATAATGACGTATGTTCCCATAGTAACGCCAATAGGGACTT
TCCATTGACGTCAATGGGTGGAGTATTTACGGTAAACTGCCCACTTGGCAGTACATCAAGTGTATCATAT
GCCAAGTACGCCCCCTATTGACGTCAATGACGGTAAATGGCCCGCCTGGCATTATGCCCAGTACATGACC
TTATGGGACTTTCCTACTTGGCAGTACATCTACGTATTAGTCATCGCTATTACCATGGTGATGCGGTTTT
GGCAGTACATCAATGGGCGTGGATAGCGGTTTGACTCACGGGGATTTCCAAGTCTCCACCCCATTGACGT
CAATGGGAGTTTGTTTTGGCACCAAAATCAACGGGACTTTCCAAAATGTCGTAACAACTCCGCCCCATTG
ACGCAAATGGGCGGTAGGCGTGTACGGTGGGAGGTCTATAGACCAGATCTGAGCCTGGGAGCTCTCTGGC
TAACTAGGGAACCCACTGCTTAAGCCTCAATAAAGCTTGCCTTGAGTGCTTCAAGTAGTGTGTGCCCGTC
TGTTGTGTGACTCTGGTAACTAGAGATCCCTCAGACCCTTTTAGTCAGTGTGGAAAATCTCTAGCAGTGG
CGCCCGAACAGGGACTTGAAAGCGAAAGGGAAACCAGAGGAGCTCTCTCGACGCAGGACTCGGCTTGCTG
AAGCGCGCACGGCAAGAGGCGAGGGGCGGCGACTGGTGAGTACGCCAAAAATTTTGACTAGCGGAGGCTA
GAAGGAGAGAGATGGGTGCGAGAGCGTCAGTATTAAGCGGGGGAGAATTAGATCGCGATGGGAAAAAATT
CGGTTAAGGCCAGGGGGAAAGAAAAAATATAAATAAACATATAGTATGGGCAAGCAGGGAGCTAGAACGA
TTCGCAGTTAATCCTGGCCTGTTAGAAACATCAGAAGGCTGTAGACAAATACTGGGACAGCTACAACCAT
CCCTTCAGACAGGATCAGAAGAACTTAGATCATTATATAATACAGTAGCAACCCTCTATTGTGTGCATCA
AAGGATAGAGATAAAAGACACCAAGGAAGCTTTAGACAAGATAGAGGAAGAGCAAAACAAAAGTAAGACC
ACCGCACAGCAAGCGGCCGGCCGCGCTGATCTTCAGACCTGGAGGAGGAGATATGAGGGACAATTGGAGA
AGTGAATTATATAAATATAAAGTAGTAAAAATTGAACCATTAGGAGTAGCACCCACCAAGGCAAAGAGAA
GAGTGGTGCAGAGAGAAAAAAGAGCAGTGGGAATAGGAGCTTTGTTCCTTGGGTTCTTGGGAGCAGCAGG
AAGCACTATGGGCGCAGCGTCAATGACGCTGACGGTACAGGCCAGACAATTATTGTCTGGTATAGTGCAG
CAGCAGAACAATTTGCTGAGGGCTATTGAGGCGCAACAGCATCTGTTGCAACTCACAGTCTGGGGCATCA
AGCAGCTCCAGGCAAGAATCCTGGCTGTGGAAAGATACCTAAAGGATCAACAGCTCCTGGGGATTTGGGG
TTGCTCTGGAAAACTCATTTGCACCACTGCTGTGCCTTGGAATGCTAGTTGGAGTAATAAATCTCTGGAA
CAGATTTGGAATCACACGACCTGGATGGAGTGGGACAGAGAAATTAACAATTACACAAGCTTAATACACT
CCTTAATTGAAGAATCGCAAAACCAGCAAGAAAAGAATGAACAAGAATTATTGGAATTAGATAAATGGGC
AAGTTTGTGGAATTGGTTTAACATAACAAATTGGCTGTGGTATATAAAATTATTCATAATGATAGTAGGA
GGCTTGGTAGGTTTAAGAATAGTTTTTGCTGTACTTTCTATAGTGAATAGAGTTAGGCAGGGATATTCAC
CATTATCGTTTCAGACCCACCTCCCAACCCCGAGGGGACCCGACAGGCCCGAAGGAATAGAAGAAGAAGG
TGGAGAGAGAGACAGAGACAGATCCATTCGATTAGTGAACGGATCGGCACTGCGTGCGCCAATTCTGCAG
ACAAATGGCAGTATTCATCCACAATTTTAAAAGAAAAGGGGGGATTGGGGGGTACAGTGCAGGGGAAAGA
ATAGTAGACATAATAGCAACAGACATACAAACTAAAGAATTACAAAAACAAATTACAAAAATTCAAAATT
TTCGGGTTTATTACAGGGACAGCAGAGATCCAGTTTGGTTAGTACCGGGCCCGCTCTAGACCTTTCGTCT
TCATTCGAGTTTACTCCCTATCAGTGATAGAGAACGTATGTCGAGTTTACTCCCTATCAGTGATAGAGAA
CGATGTCGAGTTTACTCCCTATCAGTGATAGAGAACGTATGTCGAGTTTACTCCCTATCAGTGATAGAGA
ACGTATGTCGAGTTTACTCCCTATCAGTGATAGAGAACGTATGTCGAGTTTATCCCTATCAGTGATAGAG
AACGTATGTCGAGTTTACTCCCTATCAGTGATAGAGAACGTATGTCGAGGTAGGCGTGTACGGTGGGAGG
CCTATATAAGCAGAGCTCGTTTAGTGAACCGTCAGATCGCCTGGACCGGTCGCCACCATGGTGAGCAAGG
GCGAGGAGCTGTTCACCGGGGTGGTGCCCATCCTGGTCGAGCTGGACGGCGACGTAAACGGCCACAAGTT
CAGCGTGTCCGGCGAGGGCGAGGGCGATGCCACCTACGGCAAGCTGACCCTGAAGTTCATCTGCACCACC
GGCAAGCTGCCCGTGCCCTGGCCCACCCTCGTGACCACCCTGACCTACGGCGTGCAGTGCTTCAGCCGCT
ACCCCGACCACATGAAGCAGCACGACTTCTTCAAGTCCGCCATGCCCGAAGGCTACGTCCAGGAGCGCAC
CATCTTCTTCAAGGACGACGGCAACTACAAGACCCGCGCCGAGGTGAAGTTCGAGGGCGACACCCTGGTG
AACCGCATCGAGCTGAAGGGCATCGACTTCAAGGAGGACGGCAACATCCTGGGGCACAAGCTGGAGTACA
ACTACAACAGCCACAACGTCTATATCATGGCCGACAAGCAGAAGAACGGCATCAAGGTGAACTTCAAGAT
CCGCCACAACATCGAGGACGGCAGCGTGCAGCTCGCCGACCACTACCAGCAGAACACCCCCATCGGCGAC
GGCCCCGTGCTGCTGCCCGACAACCACTACCTGAGCACCCAGTCCGCCCTGAGCAAAGACCCCAACGAGA
AGCGCGATCACATGGTCCTGCTGGAGTTCGTGACCGCCGCCGGGATCACTCTCGGCATGGACGAGCTGTA
CAAGTAGCGGCCGCAAGCCTTGTTAAGTGCTCGCTTCGGCAGCACATATACTATGTTTGAATGAGGCTTC
AGTACTTTACAGAATCGTTGCCTGCACATCTTGGAAACACTTGCTGGGATTACTTCTTCAGGTTAACCCA
ACAGAAGGCCATGGGTCTAGATAGGGATAACAGGGTAATGGTACCGGATCCCCCAACTTCCAGGCCCGCC
ATAGTGATTTGATTTGCCAGCGCATCGCTATCAATCGCCGGGTTCACCCATTCGCGTAACCACAGTTCAC
TGAATTTCATAATCTATTCCTGCCTTATTTAAACTGTTTGAGGAAACGCAGATCGTTTTCGAAGAATGAA
CGCAGGTCGGTGACGCCGTAACGCAACATAGTCAGACGCTCCATCCCCATCCCGAAGCCGAAACCAGAGT
AAACTTCCGGGTCGATGCCAACGTTACGCAACACGTTCGGATGCACCATCCCGCAGCCCAGCACTTCCAG
CCATTTACCGTTTTTACCCATGACGTCCACTTCTGCAGAAGGTTCGGTAAACGGGAAGTAGGAAGGACGG
AAGCGAATCTGCAAATCTTCCTCAAAGAAGTTACGCAGGAAGTCGTGCAGCGTGCCTTTCAGGTTGGTAA
AGCTGATGTTGGTATCAACAATCAGACCTTCCATCTGATGGAACATCGGCGTGTGAGTCTGGTCGTAGTC
GTTACGATAAACACGGCCAGGCGCGATGATACGAATCGGTGGCTGCTGGGCTTTCATGGTGCGGATCTGT
ACGCCAGAGGTCTGGGTACGCAGCAGGCGGGTAGTGTCAAACCAGAAAGTGTCGTGGTCAGCGCGCGCCG
GGTGGTGACCAGGAATGTTCAGAGCATCGAAGTTATGATAATCGTCTTCGATTTCCGGCCCGGTTGCCAC
GGTAAAGCCAAGCTCACCGAAGAAACTTTCGATACGGTCGATGGTACGGGTAACCGGATGCAGACCGCCG
TTTTCAATGCGACGACCTGGCAGAGAGACATCAATCGTTTCCGCCGCCAGACGCGCATTCAGTGCAGCGC
TTTCCAGTTCCGCTTTACGCGCATTCAGCGCCTGCTGAACCTGCTCTTTCGCTTCGTTGATAACCGCACC
AGCTGCCGGACGCTCTTCTGGCGGCAGCTCACGCAGGGTCGTCATCTGAAGGGTTAAGTGCCCTTTTTTA
CCCAAATATTCGACGCGCACATTATCTAACGCGGCAACATCTGACGCCTGGCTAATGGCCGCCTTCGCAC
TGGCAACCAGTTCTGCGAGATGTGACATGGTTTTCCTCATTGTGTCAGTGGTGACACTGGTTCGTTGGAC
TTAGAGCCTATCCCATCAGGCTATTTTACTTGCCATTTTGGTCCCCGATACCGTCGACCGCGGATTACCC
TGTTATCCCTAGATCTTTGGGCGGTGGCTCCCTGCCACGCGGCTCCGAACAGAAGCTGATCTCCGAAGAG
GATCTGACATGTGTTTAAACCTCGACTTAATTAAGTCGAGGGTCGACGGTATCGATAAGCTCGCTTCACG
AGATCATGTTTAAGGGTTCCGGTTCCACTAGGTACAATTCGATATCAAGCTTATCGATAATCAACCTCTG
GATTACAAAATTTGTGAAAGATTGACTGGTATTCTTAACTATGTTGCTCCTTTTACGCTATGTGGATACG
CTGCTTTAATGCCTTTGTATCATGCTATTGCTTCCCGTATGGCTTTCATTTTCTCCTCCTTGTATAAATC
CTGGTTGCTGTCTCTTTATGAGGAGTTGTGGCCCGTTGTCAGGCAACGTGGCGTGGTGTGCACTGTGTTT
GCTGACGCAACCCCCACTGGTTGGGGCATTGCCACCACCTGTCAGCTCCTTTCCGGGACTTTCGCTTTCC
CCCTCCCTATTGCCACGGCGGAACTCATCGCCGCCTGCCTTGCCCGCTGCTGGACAGGGGCTCGGCTGTT
GGGCACTGACAATTCCGTGGTGTTGTCGGGGAAATCATCGTCCTTTCCTTGGCTGCTCGCCTGTGTTGCC
ACCTGGATTCTGCGCGGGACGTCCTTCTGCTACGTCCCTTCGGCCCTCAATCCAGCGGACCTTCCTTCCC
GCGGCCTGCTGCCGGCTCTGCGGCCTCTTCCGCGTCTTCGCCTTCGCCCTCAGACGAGTCGGATCTCCCT
TTGGGCCGCCTCCCCGCATCGATACCGTCGACCTCGATCGAGACCTAGAAAAACATGGAGCAATCACAAG
TAGCAATACAGCAGCTACCAATGCTGATTGTGCCTGGCTAGAAGCACAAGAGGAGGAGGAGGTGGGTTTT
CCAGTCACACCTCAGGTACCTTTAAGACCAATGACTTACAAGGCAGCTGTAGATCTTAGCCACTTTTTAA
AAGAAAAGGGGGGACTGGAAGGGCTAATTCACTCCCAACGAAGACAAGATATCCTTGATCTGTGGATCTA
CCACACACAAGGCTACTTCCCTGATTGGCAGAACTACACACCAGGGCCAGGGATCAGATATCCACTGACC
TTTGGATGGTGCTACAAGCTAGTACCAGTTGAGCAAGAGAAGGTAGAAGAAGCCAATGAAGGAGAGAACA
CCCGCTTGTTACACCCTGTGAGCCTGCATGGGATGGATGACCCGGAGAGAGAAGTATTAGAGTGGAGGTT
TGACAGCCGCCTAGCATTTCATCACATGGCCCGAGAGCTGCATCCGGACTGTACTGGGTCTCTCTGGTTA
GACCAGATCTGAGCCTGGGAGCTCTCTGGCTAACTAGGGAACCCACTGCTTAAGCCTCAATAAAGCTTGC
CTTGAGTGCTTCAAGTAGTGTGTGCCCGTCTGTTGTGTGACTCTGGTAACTAGAGATCCCTCAGACCCTT
TTAGTCAGTGTGGAAAATCTCTAGCAGCATGTGAGCAAAAGGCCAGCAAAAGGCCAGGAACCGTAAAAAG
GCCGCGTTGCTGGCGTTTTTCCATAGGCTCCGCCCCCCTGACGAGCATCACAAAAATCGACGCTCAAGTC
AGAGGTGGCGAAACCCGACAGGACTATAAAGATACCAGGCGTTTCCCCCTGGAAGCTCCCTCGTGCGCTC
TCCTGTTCCGACCCTGCCGCTTACCGGATACCTGTCCGCCTTTCTCCCTTCGGGAAGCGTGGCGCTTTCT
CATAGCTCACGCTGTAGGTATCTCAGTTCGGTGTAGGTCGTTCGCTCCAAGCTGGGCTGTGTGCACGAAC
CCCCCGTTCAGCCCGACCGCTGCGCCTTATCCGGTAACTATCGTCTTGAGTCCAACCCGGTAAGACACGA
CTTATCGCCACTGGCAGCAGCCACTGGTAACAGGATTAGCAGAGCGAGGTATGTAGGCGGTGCTACAGAG
TTCTTGAAGTGGTGGCCTAACTACGGCTACACTAGAAGAACAGTATTTGGTATCTGCGCTCTGCTGAAGC
CAGTTACCTTCGGAAAAAGAGTTGGTAGCTCTTGATCCGGCAAACAAACCACCGCTGGTAGCGGTGGTTT
TTTTGTTTGCAAGCAGCAGATTACGCGCAGAAAAAAAGGATCTCAAGAAGATCCTTTGATCTTTTCTACG
GGGTCTGACGCTCAGTGGAACGAAAACTCACGTTAAGGGATTTTGGTCATGAGATTATCAAAAAGGATCT
TCACCTAGATCCTTTTAAATTAAAAATGAAGTTTTAAATCAATCTAAAGTATATATGAGTAAACTTGGTC
TGACAGTTACCAATGCTTAATCAGTGAGGCACCTATCTCAGCGATCTGTCTATTTCGTTCATCCATAGTT
GCCTGACTCCCCGTCGTGTAGATAACTACGATACGGGAGGGCTTACCATCTGGCCCCAGTGCTGCAATGA
TACCGCGAGACCCACGCTCACCGGCTCCAGATTTATCAGCAATAAACCAGCCAGCCGGAAGGGCCGAGCG
CAGAAGTGGTCCTGCAACTTTATCCGCCTCCATCCAGTCTATTAATTGTTGCCGGGAAGCTAGAGTAAGT
AGTTCGCCAGTTAATAGTTTGCGCAACGTTGTTGCCATTGCTACAGGCATCGTGGTGTCACGCTCGTCGT
TTGGTATGGCTTCATTCAGCTCCGGTTCCCAACGATCAAGGCGAGTTACATGATCCCCCATGTTGTGCAA
AAAAGCGGTTAGCTCCTTCGGTCCTCCGATCGTTGTCAGAAGTAAGTTGGCCGCAGTGTTATCACTCATG
GTTATGGCAGCACTGCATAATTCTCTTACTGTCATGCCATCCGTAAGATGCTTTTCTGTGACTGGTGAGT
ACTCAACCAAGTCATTCTGAGAATAGTGTATGCGGCGACCGAGTTGCTCTTGCCCGGCGTCAATACGGGA
TAATACCGCGCCACATAGCAGAACTTTAAAAGTGCTCATCATTGGAAAACGTTCTTCGGGGCGAAAACTC
TCAAGGATCTTACCGCTGTTGAGATCCAGTTCGATGTAACCCACTCGTGCACCCAACTGATCTTCAGCAT
CTTTTACTTTCACCAGCGTTTCTGGGTGAGCAAAAACAGGAAGGCAAAATGCCGCAAAAAAGGGAATAAG
GGCGACACGGAAATGTTGAATACTCATACTCTTCCTTTTTCAATATTATTGAAGCATTTATCAGGGTTAT
TGTCTCATGAGCGGATACATATTTGAATGTATTTAGAAAAATAAACAAATAGGGGTTCCGCGCACATTTC
CCCGAAAAGTGCCACCTGAC
Features (pLannotate 1.2.2; 23 found; start..end, strand, type, name):
     31..83      -  misc_feature   bom (fragment): basis of mobility region from pBR322
    238..617     +  enhancer       CMV enhancer: human cytomegalovirus immediate early enhancer
    618..810     +  promoter       CMV promoter (fragment): human cytomegalovirus (CMV) immediate early promoter
    809..976     +  LTR            5' LTR (truncated) (fragment): truncated 5' long terminal repeat (LTR) from HIV-1
   1023..1148    +  misc_feature   HIV-1 Ψ: packaging signal of human immunodeficiency virus type 1
   1132..1468    +  CDS            HIV-1 gag (fragment): gag protein from human immunodeficiency virus 1; gag
   1645..1878    +  misc_feature   RRE: The Rev response element (RRE) of HIV-1 allows for Rev-dependent mRNA export from the nucleus to the cytoplasm.
   2255..2355    +  CDS            Rev (fragment): human immunodeficiency virus 1 (HIV-1) Rev protein; rev; enhances nuclear export of unspliced and incompletely spliced viral mRNAs
   2405..2522    +  misc_feature   cPPT/CTS: central polypurine tract and central termination sequence of HIV-1
   2597..2911    +  promoter       tight TRE promoter: Tet-responsive promoter PTight, consisting of seven tet operator sequences followed by the minimal CMV promoter
   2928..3644    +  CDS            EGFP: EGFP is a basic (constitutively fluorescent) green fluorescent protein published in 1996, derived from Aequorea victoria. It is reported to be a rapidly-maturing weak dimer with moderate acid sensitivity.
   3697..3789    +  ncRNA          5' miR-30a: sequence upstream of the 71-nt precursor of the human miR-30a microRNA (Zeng et al., 2002) miRNA
   3829..3930    -  CDS            pheT (fragment): SYFB_ECOLI - Experimental evidence at protein level: Swiss-Prot protein existence level 1. From Escherichia coli (strain K12).
   3948..4928    -  CDS            pheS: SYFA_ECOLI - Experimental evidence at protein level: Swiss-Prot protein existence level 1. From Escherichia coli (strain K12).
   5151..5171    -  misc_feature   MCS (fragment): pBluescript multiple cloning site
   5216..5239    +  misc_feature   MCS (fragment): pBluescript multiple cloning site
   5239..5827    +  misc_feature   WPRE: woodchuck hepatitis virus posttranscriptional regulatory element
   5828..5847    +  misc_feature   MCS (fragment): pBluescript multiple cloning site
   5849..6349    +  CDS            nef (fragment): NEF_HV1LA - Experimental evidence at protein level: Swiss-Prot protein existence level 1. Extracellular Nef protein targets CD4(+) T-lymphocytes for apoptosis by interacting with CXCR4 surface receptors. From Human immunodeficiency virus type 1 group M subtype B (isolate Lai) (HIV-1).
   6356..6536    +  LTR            5' LTR (truncated): truncated 5' long terminal repeat (LTR) from HIV-1
   6598..7186    -  rep_origin     ori: high-copy-number ColE1/pMB1/pBR322/pUC origin of replication
   7357..8217    -  CDS            AmpR: β-lactamase; bla; confers resistance to ampicillin, carbenicillin, and related antibiotics
   8218..8322    -  promoter       AmpR promoter: bla
