[The description below was written by a language model from this plasmid's Addgene catalogue record and pLannotate feature annotations shown in this document.]
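Description:
pPRIME-TET-GFP-recipient is an 8,350 bp third-generation lentiviral transfer vector supplied as an empty backbone, serving as the recipient plasmid in the pPRIME system for microRNA-based, RNA polymerase II-driven RNA interference in mammalian cells. It is propagated in E. coli through a ColE1/pUC-type origin and selected with ampicillin via the β-lactamase gene. The catalogue lists it as low copy, although the annotated origin is of the type usually described as high copy.

The viral portion has a CMV enhancer/promoter fused to a truncated HIV-1 5' LTR, which drives Tat-independent transcription of the genomic RNA in packaging cells. This is followed by the Ψ packaging signal with a gag fragment, the Rev response element for nuclear export of unspliced RNA, and the cPPT/CTS that aids nuclear import. The internal expression unit uses the tight TRE promoter (seven tet operators upstream of a minimal CMV promoter), so expression depends on a tetracycline-controlled transactivator, which is not encoded in the annotated features. This promoter drives EGFP, and miR-30a 5' flanking sequence lies immediately downstream, so that an introduced miR-30-based shRNA would sit in the 3' region of the GFP transcript and fluorescence would mark cells expressing the hairpin.

In the recipient form, the shRNA position is occupied by an E. coli pheS cassette in reverse orientation. According to the depositor, this is the Gly294 variant flanked by I-SceI sites, and it can be counterselected with chlorophenylalanine, allowing recovery of plasmids in which the cassette has been replaced during mating-based transfer. A WPRE enhances transcript expression, and a nef fragment plus a truncated 3' LTR complete the viral genome.
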