Addgene plasmid #11655: pPRIME-TET-GFP-recipient
Purpose: (Empty Backbone) 3rd generation lentiviral transfer vector. pPRIME-mating recipient plasmid with a tetracycline-responsive promoter (TET) controlling GFP expression
Depositing lab: Stephen Elledge. Depositing organization: Brigham and Women's Hospital. Publication: A lentiviral microRNA-based system for single-copy polymerase II-regulated RNA interference in mammalian cells. Stegmeier F, Hu G, Rickles RJ, Hannon GJ, Elledge SJ. Proc Natl Acad Sci U S A. 2005 Sep 13. 102(37):13212-7. 10.1073/pnas.0506306102 PubMed 16141338.
Backbone
  Vector backbone: pPRIME-TET-GFP-recipient
  Backbone size (bp): 8350
  Vector type: Mammalian Expression, Lentiviral
Growth in bacteria
  Bacterial resistance: Ampicillin, 100 μg/mL
  Growth temperature: 37°C
  Growth strain: DH5alpha
  Copy number: Low Copy
Gene/Insert
  Gene/Insert name: None
  Tag / fusion protein: GFP (N terminal on backbone)
  Cloning method: Restriction Enzyme
  Sequencing primers: 5′ EGFP-C
Terms and licenses: Academic/Nonprofit Terms; Industry Terms: Not Available to Industry
Depositor comments: This recipient plasmid contains pheS Gly294 between the I-SceI sites, which can be selected against using Cl-Phe.
How to cite: pPRIME-TET-GFP-recipient was a gift from Stephen Elledge (Addgene plasmid # 11655 ; http://n2t.net/addgene:11655 ; RRID:Addgene_11655)
