>Addgene plasmid #11655 | pPRIME-TET-GFP-recipient | addgene partial sequence | sequence record 18400 | EGFP-C 5'-CATGGTCCTGCTGGAGTTCGTG-3'
TGGACGAGCTGTAAAGTAGCGGCCGCAAGCCTTGTTAAGTGCTCGCTTCGGCAGCACATATACTATGTTG
AATGAGGCTTCAGTACTTTACAGAATCGTTGCCTGCACATCTTGGAAACACTTGCTGGGATTACTTCTTC
AGGTTAACCCAACAGAAGGCCATGGGTCTAGATAGGGATAACAGGGTAATGGTACCGGATCCCCCAACTT
CCAGGCCCGCCATAGTGATTTGATTTGCCAGCGCATCGCTATCAATCGCCGGGTTCACCCATTCGCGTAA
CCACAGTTCACTGAATTTCATAATCTATTCCTGCCTTATTTAAACTGTTTGAGGAAACGCAGATCGTTTT
CGAAGAATGAACGCAGGTCGGTGACGCCGTAACGCAACATAGTCAGACGCTCCATCCCCATCCCGAAGCC
GAAACCAGAGTAAACTTCCGGGTCGATGCCAACGTTACGCAACACGTTCGGATGCACCATCCCGCAGCCC
AGCACTTCCAGCCATTTACCGTTTTTACCCATGACGTCCACTTCTGCAGAAGGTTCGGTAAACGGGAAGT
AGGAAGGACGGAAGCGAATCTGCAAATCTTCCTCAAAGAAGTTACGCAGGAAGTCGTGCAGCGTGCCTTT
CAGGTTGGTAAAGCTGATGTTGGTATCAACAATCAGACCTTCCATCTGATGGAACATCGGCGTGTGAGTC
TGGTCGTAGTCGTTACGATAAACACGGCCAGGCGCGATGATACGAATCGGTGGCTGCTGGGCTTTCATGG
TGCGGATCTGTACGCCAGAGGT
